>Addgene plasmid #60217 | Human-Dysferlin-v1 | depositor full sequence | sequence record 96331 | Human-Dysferlin-v1 sequence 8860 bps
CTTTCCTGCGTTATCCCCTGATTCTGTGGATAACCGTATTACCGCCTTTGAGTGAGCTGATACCGCTCGC
CGCAGCCGAACGACCGAGCGCAGCGAGTCAGTGAGCGAGGAAGCGGAAGAGCGCCCAATACGCAAACCGC
CTCTCCCCGCGCGTTGGCCGATTCATTAATGCAGCTGGCACGACAGGTTTCCCGACTGGAAAGCGGGCAG
TGAGCGCAACGCAATTAATACGCGTACCGCTAGCCAGGAAGAGTTTGTAGAAACGCAAAAAGGCCATCCG
TCAGGATGGCCTTCTGCTTAGTTTGATGCCTGGCAGTTTATGGCGGGCGTCCTGCCCGCCACCCTCCGGG
CCGTTGCTTCACAACGTTCAAATCCGCTCCCGGCGGATTTGTCCTACTCAGGAGAGCGTTCACCGACAAA
CAACAGATAAAACGAAAGGCCCAGTCTTCCGACTGAGCCTTTCGTTTTATTTGATGCCTGGCAGTTCCCT
ACTCTCGCGTTAACGCTAGCATGGATGTTTTCCCAGTCACGACGTTGTAAAACGACGGCCAGTCTTAAGC
TCGGGCCCCAAATAATGATTTTATTTTGACTGATAGTGACCTGTTCGTTGCAACAAATTGATGAGCAATG
CTTTTTTATAATGCCAACTTTGTACAAAAAAGCAGGCTCACTAGTGGTACCGTTTAAACGATCGGCCGCC
ACCATGCTGTGCTGCCTGCTGGTGAGGGCCAGCAACCTCCCCAGTGCGAAGAAGGACCGGCGCAGCGACC
CTGTCGCAAGCCTGACTTTCCGAGGGGTGAAGAAGAGAACCAAAGTCATCAAGAACAGCGTGAACCCTGT
ATGGAATGAGGGATTTGAATGGGACCTCAAGGGCATCCCCCTGGACCAGGGCTCTGAGCTTCATGTGGTG
GTCAAAGACCATGAGACGATGGGGAGGAACAGGTTCCTGGGGGAAGCCAAGGTCCCACTCCGAGAGGTCC
TCGCCACCCCTAGTCTGTCCGCCAGCTTCAATGCCCCCCTGCTGGACACCAAGAAGCAGCCCACAGGGGC
CTCGCTGGTCCTGCAGGTGTCCTACACACCGCTGCCTGGAGCTGTGCCCCTGTTCCCGCCCCCTACTCCT
CTGGAGCCCTCCCCGACTCTGCCTGACCTGGATGTAGTGGCAGACACAGGAGGAGAGGAAGACACAGAGG
ACCAGGGACTCACTGGAGATGAGGCGGAGCCATTCCTGGATCAAAGCGGAGGCCCGGGGGCTCCCACCAC
CCCAAGGAAACTACCTTCACGTCCTCCGCCCCACTACCCCGGGATCAAAAGAAAGCGAAGTGCGCCTACA
TCTAGAAAGCTGCTGTCAGACAAACCGCAGGATTTCCAGATCAGGGTCCAGGTGATCGAGGGGCGCCAGC
TGCCGGGGGTGAACATCAAGCCTGTGGTCAAGGTTACCGCTGCAGGGCAGACCAAGCGGACGCGGATCCA
CAAGGGAAACAGCCCACTCTTCAATGAGACTCTTTTCTTCAACTTGTTTGACTCTCCTGGGGAGCTGTTT
GATGAGCCCATCTTTATCACGGTGGTAGACTCTCGTTCTCTCAGGACAGATGCTCTCCTCGGGGAGTTCC
GGATGGACGTGGGCACCATTTACAGAGAGCCCCGGCACGCCTATCTCAGGAAGTGGCTGCTGCTCTCAGA
CCCTGATGACTTCTCTGCTGGGGCCAGAGGCTACCTGAAAACAAGCCTTTGTGTGCTGGGGCCTGGGGAC
GAAGCGCCTCTGGAGAGAAAAGACCCCTCTGAAGACAAGGAGGACATTGAAAGCAACCTGCTCCGGCCCA
CAGGCGTAGCCCTGCGAGGAGCCCACTTCTGCCTGAAGGTCTTCCGGGCCGAGGACTTGCCGCAGATGGA
CGATGCCGTGATGGACAACGTGAAACAGATCTTTGGCTTCGAGAGTAACAAGAAGAACTTGGTGGACCCC
TTTGTGGAGGTCAGCTTTGCGGGGAAAATGCTGTGCAGCAAGATCTTGGAGAAGACGGCCAACCCTCAGT
GGAACCAGAACATCACACTGCCTGCCATGTTTCCCTCCATGTGCGAAAAAATGAGGATTCGTATCATAGA
CTGGGACCGCCTGACTCACAATGACATCGTGGCTACCACCTACCTGAGTATGTCGAAAATCTCTGCCCCT
GGAGGAGAAATAGAAGAGGAGCCTGCAGGTGCTGTCAAGCCTTCGAAAGCCTCAGACTTGGATGACTACC
TGGGCTTCCTCCCCACTTTTGGGCCCTGCTACATCAACCTCTATGGCAGTCCCAGAGAGTTCACAGGCTT
CCCAGACCCCTACACAGAGCTCAACACAGGCAAGGGGGAAGGTGTGGCTTATCGTGGCCGGCTTCTGCTC
TCCCTGGAGACCAAGCTGGTGGAGCACAGTGAACAGAAGGTGGAGGACCTTCCTGCGGATGACATCCTCC
GGGTGGAGAAGTACCTTAGGAGGCGCAAGTACTCCCTGTTTGCGGCCTTCTACTCAGCCACCATGCTGCA
GGATGTGGATGACGCCATCCAGTTTGAGGTCAGCATCGGGAACTACGGGAACAAGTTCGACATGACCTGC
CTGCCGCTGGCCTCCACCACTCAGTACAGCCGTGCAGTCTTTGACGGGTGCCACTACTACTACCTACCCT
GGGGTAACGTGAAACCTGTGGTGGTGCTGTCATCCTACTGGGAGGACATCAGCCATAGAATCGAGACTCA
GAACCAGCTGCTTGGGATTGCTGACCGGCTGGAAGCTGGCCTGGAGCAGGTCCACCTGGCCCTGAAGGCG
CAGTGCTCCACGGAGGACGTGGACTCGCTGGTGGCTCAGCTGACGGATGAGCTCATCGCAGGCTGCAGCC
AGCCTCTGGGTGACATCCATGAGACACCCTCTGCCACCCACCTGGACCAGTACCTGTACCAGCTGCGCAC
CCATCACCTGAGCCAAATCACTGAGGCTGCCCTGGCCCTGAAGCTCGGCCACAGTGAGCTCCCTGCAGCT
CTGGAGCAGGCGGAGGACTGGCTCCTGCGTCTGCGTGCCCTGGCAGAGGAGCCCCAGAACAGCCTGCCGG
ACATCGTCATCTGGATGCTGCAGGGAGACAAGCGTGTGGCATACCAGCGGGTGCCCGCCCACCAAGTCCT
CTTCTCCCGGCGGGGTGCCAACTACTGTGGCAAGAATTGTGGGAAGCTACAGACAATCTTTCTGAAATAT
CCGATGGAGAAGGTGCCTGGCGCCCGGATGCCAGTGCAGATACGGGTCAAGCTGTGGTTTGGGCTCTCTG
TGGATGAGAAGGAGTTCAACCAGTTTGCTGAGGGGAAGCTGTCTGTCTTTGCTGAAACCTATGAGAACGA
GACTAAGTTGGCCCTTGTTGGGAACTGGGGCACAACGGGCCTCACCTACCCCAAGTTTTCTGACGTCACG
GGCAAGATCAAGCTACCCAAGGACAGCTTCCGCCCCTCGGCCGGCTGGACCTGGGCTGGAGATTGGTTCG
TGTGTCCGGAGAAGACTCTGCTCCATGACATGGACGCCGGTCACCTGAGCTTCGTGGAAGAGGTGTTTGA
GAACCAGACCCGGCTTCCCGGAGGCCAGTGGATCTACATGAGTGACAACTACACCGATGTGAACGGGGAG
AAGGTGCTTCCCAAGGATGACATTGAGTGCCCACTGGGCTGGAAGTGGGAAGATGAGGAATGGTCCACAG
ACCTCAACCGGGCTGTCGATGAGCAAGGCTGGGAGTATAGCATCACCATCCCCCCGGAGCGGAAGCCGAA
GCACTGGGTCCCTGCTGAGAAGATGTACTACACACACCGACGGCGGCGCTGGGTGCGCCTGCGCAGGAGG
GATCTCAGCCAAATGGAAGCACTGAAAAGGCACAGGCAGGCGGAGGCGGAGGGCGAGGGCTGGGAGTACG
CCTCTCTTTTTGGCTGGAAGTTCCACCTCGAGTACCGCAAGACAGATGCCTTCCGCCGCCGCCGCTGGCG
CCGTCGCATGGAGCCACTGGAGAAGACGGGGCCTGCAGCTGTGTTTGCCCTTGAGGGGGCCCTGGGCGGC
GTGATGGATGACAAGAGTGAAGATTCCATGTCCGTCTCCACCTTGAGCTTCGGTGTGAACAGACCCACGA
TTTCCTGCATATTCGACTATGGGAACCGCTACCATCTACGCTGCTACATGTACCAGGCCCGGGACCTGGC
TGCGATGGACAAGGACTCTTTTTCTGATCCCTATGCCATTGTCTCCTTCCTGCACCAGAGCCAGAAGACG
GTGGTGGTGAAGAACACCCTTAACCCCACCTGGGACCAGACGCTCATCTTCTACGAGATCGAGATCTTTG
GCGAGCCGGCCACAGTTGCTGAGCAACCGCCCAGCATTGTGGTGGAGCTGTACGACCATGACACTTATGG
TGCAGACGAGTTTATGGGTCGCTGCATCTGTCAACCGAGTCTGGAACGGATGCCACGGCTGGCCTGGTTC
CCACTGACGAGGGGCAGCCAGCCGTCGGGGGAGCTGCTGGCCTCTTTTGAGCTCATCCAGAGAGAGAAGC
CGGCCATCCACCATATTCCTGGTTTTGAGGTGCAGGAGACATCAAGGATCCTGGATGAGTCTGAGGACAC
AGACCTGCCCTACCCACCACCCCAGAGGGAGGCCAACATCTACATGGTTCCTCAGAACATCAAGCCAGCG
CTCCAGCGTACCGCCATCGAGATACTGGCATGGGGCCTGCGGAACATGAAGAGTTACCAGCTGGCCAACA
TCTCCTCCCCCAGCCTCGTGGTAGAGTGTGGGGGCCAGACGGTGCAGTCCTGTGTCATCAGGAACCTCCG
GAAGAACCCCAACTTTGACATCTGCACCCTCTTCATGGAAGTGATGCTGCCCAGGGAGGAGCTCTACTGC
CCCCCCATCACCGTCAAGGTCATCGATAACCGCCAGTTTGGCCGCCGGCCTGTGGTGGGCCAGTGTACCA
TCCGCTCCCTGGAGAGCTTCCTGTGTGACCCCTACTCGGCGGAGAGTCCATCCCCACAGGGTGGCCCAGA
CGATGTGAGCCTACTCAGTCCTGGGGAAGACGTGCTCATCGACATTGATGACAAGGAGCCCCTCATCCCC
ATCCAGGAGGAAGAGTTCATCGATTGGTGGAGCAAATTCTTTGCCTCCATAGGGGAGAGGGAAAAGTGCG
GCTCCTACCTGGAGAAGGATTTTGACACCTTGAAGGTCTATGACACACAGCTGGAGAATGTGGAGGCCTT
TGAGGGCCTGTCTGACTTTTGTAACACCTTCAAGCTGTACCGGGGCAAGACGCAGGAGGAGACAGAAGAT
CCATCTGTGATTGGTGAATTTAAGGGCCTCTTCAAAATTTATCCCCTCCCAGAAGACCCAGCCATCCCCA
TGCCCCCAAGACAGTTCCACCAGCTGGCCGCCCAGGGACCCCAGGAGTGCTTGGTCCGTATCTACATTGT
CCGAGCATTTGGCCTGCAGCCCAAGGACCCCAATGGAAAGTGTGATCCTTACATCAAGATCTCCATAGGG
AAGAAATCAGTGAGTGACCAGGATAACTACATCCCCTGCACGCTGGAGCCCGTATTTGGAAAGATGTTCG
AGCTGACCTGCACTCTGCCTCTGGAGAAGGACCTAAAGATCACTCTCTATGACTATGACCTCCTCTCCAA
GGACGAAAAGATCGGTGAGACGGTCGTCGACCTGGAGAACAGGCTGCTGTCCAAGTTTGGGGCTCGCTGT
GGACTCCCACAGACCTACTGTGTCTCTGGACCGAACCAGTGGCGGGACCAGCTCCGCCCCTCCCAGCTCC
TCCACCTCTTCTGCCAGCAGCATAGAGTCAAGGCACCTGTGTACCGGACAGACCGTGTAATGTTTCAGGA
TAAAGAATATTCCATTGAAGAGATAGAGGCTGGCAGGATCCCAAACCCACACCTGGGCCCAGTGGAGGAG
CGTCTGGCTCTGCATGTGCTTCAGCAGCAGGGCCTGGTCCCGGAGCACGTGGAGTCACGGCCCCTCTACA
GCCCCCTGCAGCCAGACATCGAGCAGGGGAAGCTGCAGATGTGGGTCGACCTATTTCCGAAGGCCCTGGG
GCGGCCTGGACCTCCCTTCAACATCACCCCACGGAGAGCCAGAAGGTTTTTCCTGCGTTGTATTATCTGG
AATACCAGAGATGTGATCCTGGATGACCTGAGCCTCACGGGGGAGAAGATGAGCGACATTTATGTGAAAG
GTTGGATGATTGGCTTTGAAGAACACAAGCAAAAGACAGACGTGCATTATCGTTCCCTGGGAGGTGAAGG
CAACTTCAACTGGAGGTTCATTTTCCCCTTCGACTACCTGCCAGCTGAGCAAGTCTGTACCATTGCCAAG
AAGGATGCCTTCTGGAGGCTGGACAAGACTGAGAGCAAAATCCCAGCACGAGTGGTGTTCCAGATCTGGG
ACAATGACAAGTTCTCCTTTGATGATTTTCTGGGCTCCCTGCAGCTCGATCTCAACCGCATGCCCAAGCC
AGCCAAGACAGCCAAGAAGTGCTCCTTGGACCAGCTGGATGATGCTTTCCACCCAGAATGGTTTGTGTCC
CTTTTTGAGCAGAAAACAGTGAAGGGCTGGTGGCCCTGTGTAGCAGAAGAGGGTGAGAAGAAAATACTGG
CGGGCAAGCTGGAAATGACCTTGGAGATTGTAGCAGAGAGTGAGCATGAGGAGCGGCCTGCTGGCCAGGG
CCGGGATGAGCCCAACATGAACCCTAAGCTTGAGGACCCAAGGCGCCCCGACACCTCCTTCCTGTGGTTT
ACCTCCCCATACAAGACCATGAAGTTCATCCTGTGGCGGCGTTTCCGGTGGGCCATCATCCTCTTCATCA
TCCTCTTCATCCTGCTGCTGTTCCTGGCCATCTTCATCTACGCCTTCCCGAACTATGCTGCCATGAAGCT
GGTGAAGCCCTTCAGCTGAGCATATGTTAATTAACCTAGGTTATAAGCGGCCGCACCCAGCTTTCTTGTA
CAAAGTTGGCATTATAAGAAAGCATTGCTTATCAATTTGTTGCAACGAACAGGTCACTATCAGTCAAAAT
AAAATCATTATTTGCCATCCAGCTGATATCCCCTATAGTGAGTCGTATTACATGGTCATAGCTGTTTCCT
GGCAGCTCTGGCCCGTGTCTCAAAATCTCTGATGTTACATTGCACAAGATAAAATAATATCATCATGAAC
AATAAAACTGTCTGCTTACATAAACAGTAATACAAGGGGTGTTATGAGCCATATTCAACGGGAAACGTCG
AGGCCGCGATTAAATTCCAACATGGATGCTGATTTATATGGGTATAAATGGGCTCGCGATAATGTCGGGC
AATCAGGTGCGACAATCTATCGCTTGTATGGGAAGCCCGATGCGCCAGAGTTGTTTCTGAAACATGGCAA
AGGTAGCGTTGCCAATGATGTTACAGATGAGATGGTCAGACTAAACTGGCTGACGGAATTTATGCCTCTT
CCGACCATCAAGCATTTTATCCGTACTCCTGATGATGCATGGTTACTCACCACTGCGATCCCCGGAAAAA
CAGCATTCCAGGTATTAGAAGAATATCCTGATTCAGGTGAAAATATTGTTGATGCGCTGGCAGTGTTCCT
GCGCCGGTTGCATTCGATTCCTGTTTGTAATTGTCCTTTTAACAGCGATCGCGTATTTCGTCTCGCTCAG
GCGCAATCACGAATGAATAACGGTTTGGTTGATGCGAGTGATTTTGATGACGAGCGTAATGGCTGGCCTG
TTGAACAAGTCTGGAAAGAAATGCATAAACTTTTGCCATTCTCACCGGATTCAGTCGTCACTCATGGTGA
TTTCTCACTTGATAACCTTATTTTTGACGAGGGGAAATTAATAGGTTGTATTGATGTTGGACGAGTCGGA
ATCGCAGACCGATACCAGGATCTTGCCATCCTATGGAACTGCCTCGGTGAGTTTTCTCCTTCATTACAGA
AACGGCTTTTTCAAAAATATGGTATTGATAATCCTGATATGAATAAATTGCAGTTTCATTTGATGCTCGA
TGAGTTTTTCTAATCAGAATTGGTTAATTGGTTGTAACACTGGCAGAGCATTACGCTGACTTGACGGGAC
GGCGCAAGCTCATGACCAAAATCCCTTAACGTGAGTTACGCGTCGTTCCACTGAGCGTCAGACCCCGTAG
AAAAGATCAAAGGATCTTCTTGAGATCCTTTTTTTCTGCGCGTAATCTGCTGCTTGCAAACAAAAAAACC
ACCGCTACCAGCGGTGGTTTGTTTGCCGGATCAAGAGCTACCAACTCTTTTTCCGAAGGTAACTGGCTTC
AGCAGAGCGCAGATACCAAATACTGTTCTTCTAGTGTAGCCGTAGTTAGGCCACCACTTCAAGAACTCTG
TAGCACCGCCTACATACCTCGCTCTGCTAATCCTGTTACCAGTGGCTGCTGCCAGTGGCGATAAGTCGTG
TCTTACCGGGTTGGACTCAAGACGATAGTTACCGGATAAGGCGCAGCGGTCGGGCTGAACGGGGGGTTCG
TGCACACAGCCCAGCTTGGAGCGAACGACCTACACCGAACTGAGATACCTACAGCGTGAGCTATGAGAAA
GCGCCACGCTTCCCGAAGGGAGAAAGGCGGACAGGTATCCGGTAAGCGGCAGGGTCGGAACAGGAGAGCG
CACGAGGGAGCTTCCAGGGGGAAACGCCTGGTATCTTTATAGTCCTGTCGGGTTTCGCCACCTCTGACTT
GAGCGTCGATTTTTGTGATGCTCGTCAGGGGGGCGGAGCCTATGGAAAAACGCCAGCAACGCGGCCTTTT
TACGGTTCCTGGCCTTTTGCTGGCCTTTTGCTCACATGTT
Features (pLannotate 1.2.2; 10 found; start..end, strand, type, name):
    121..213     +  CDS            lacI (fragment): lac repressor; lacI; The lac repressor binds to the lac operator to inhibit transcription in E. coli. This inhibition can be relieved by adding lactose or isopropyl-β-D-thiogalactopyranoside (IPTG).
    268..295     -  terminator     rrnB T2 terminator: transcription terminator T2 from the E. coli rrnB gene
    427..470     +  terminator     rrnB T1 terminator: Escherichia coli rrnB; transcription terminator T1 from the E. coli rrnB gene
    517..553     -  CDS            lacZα (fragment): LacZα fragment of β-galactosidase; lacZ fragment
    569..668     +  protein_bind   attL1: mutant version of attL; recombination site for the Gateway® LR reaction LR Clonase™
    704..6946    +  CDS            DYSF: DYSF_HUMAN - Also known as FER1L1. Experimental evidence at protein level: Swiss-Prot protein existence level 1. Key calcium ion sensor involved in the Ca(2+)-triggered synaptic vesicle-plasma membrane fusion. Plays a role in the sarcolemma repair mechanism of both skeletal muscle and cardiomyocytes that permits rapid resealing of membranes disrupted by mechanical stress (By similarity). From Homo sapiens (Human).
   6985..7084    -  protein_bind   attL2: mutant version of attL; recombination site for the Gateway® LR reaction LR Clonase™
   7102..7120    -  promoter       T7 promoter: promoter for bacteriophage T7 RNA polymerase
   7254..8063    +  CDS            KanR: aminoglycoside phosphotransferase; aph(3')-Ia; confers resistance to kanamycin in bacteria or G418 (Geneticin®) in eukaryotes
   8210..8798    +  rep_origin     ori: high-copy-number ColE1/pMB1/pBR322/pUC origin of replication
