[The description below was written by a language model from this plasmid's Addgene catalogue record and pLannotate feature annotations shown in this document.]
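Description:
Human-Dysferlin-v1 is a Gateway entry clone built on the Invitrogen pDONR221 backbone, carrying a full-length human dysferlin (DYSF) cDNA corresponding to the exon 1 variant of the transcript. The plasmid totals 8,860 bp, of which about 6.3 kb is insert. According to the record, the dysferlin sequence was produced by gene synthesis rather than amplified from tissue. It is maintained in E. coli through a high-copy ColE1/pUC-type origin and selected with kanamycin via the aminoglycoside phosphotransferase (KanR) gene.

The DYSF open reading frame is flanked by attL1 upstream and attL2 downstream, the recombination sites used in the Gateway LR reaction. This lets the coding sequence be transferred directionally into any attR-containing destination vector. As is typical for an entry clone, the annotated features show no promoter positioned to express the insert. Expression, tagging and host range are therefore determined by the chosen destination vector. The rrnB T1 and T2 terminators upstream of attL1 insulate the insert from read-through transcription originating in the backbone. A T7 promoter lies just beyond attL2 on the opposite strand, pointing back toward the insert, and serves mainly as a priming or antisense transcription site. The short lacI and lacZα fragments that were annotated are backbone remnants with no functional role.

Dysferlin is a calcium-sensing membrane protein involved in resealing the sarcolemma of skeletal and cardiac muscle cells after mechanical damage. The gene's aliases reflect its link to limb-girdle muscular dystrophy and Miyoshi myopathy. The clone serves as a source of this dysferlin variant for building expression constructs through Gateway recombination.
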