Addgene plasmid #60217: Human-Dysferlin-v1
Purpose: Human dysferlin exon 1 variant (accession #DQ267935) cDNA in pDONR221 plasmid which can be used as an entry vector for Invitrogen’s gateway system.
Depositing lab: Jain Foundation.
Backbone
  Vector backbone: pDONR221
  Backbone manufacturer: Invitrogen
  Backbone size w/o insert (bp): 2571
  Total vector size (bp): 8860
  Vector type: Gateway entry clone
Growth in bacteria
  Bacterial resistance: Kanamycin, 50 μg/mL
  Growth temperature: 37°C
  Growth strain: DH10B
  Copy number: Unknown
Gene/Insert
  Gene/Insert name: Dysferlin
  Species: H. sapiens (human)
  Insert size (bp): 6289
  Entrez Gene: DYSF (a.k.a. FER1L1, LGMD2B, LGMDR2, MMD1)
  Cloning method: Gateway Cloning
  Sequencing primers: 5′ M13pUC-fwd
Resource information
  A portion of this plasmid was derived from a plasmid made by: The human dysferlin insert was synthesized by DNA2.0
Terms and licenses: Academic/Nonprofit Terms; Industry Terms: Not Available to Industry
How to cite: Human-Dysferlin-v1 was a gift from Jain Foundation (Addgene plasmid # 60217 ; http://n2t.net/addgene:60217 ; RRID:Addgene_60217)
