>Addgene plasmid #60217 | Human-Dysferlin-v1 | addgene partial sequence | sequence record 98313 | M13pUC-Fwd 5'-CCCAGTCACGACGTTGTAAAACG-3'
ATAATGATTTTATTTTGACTGATAGTGACCTGTTCGTTGCAACAAATTGATGAGCAATGCTTTTTTATAA
TGCCAACTTTGTACAAAAAAGCAGGCTCACTAGTGGTACCGTTTAAACGATCGGCCGCCACCATGCTGTG
CTGCCTGCTGGTGAGGGCCAGCAACCTCCCCAGTGCGAAGAAGGACCGGCGCAGCGACCCTGTCGCAAGC
CTGACTTTCCGAGGGGTGAAGAAGAGAACCAAAGTCATCAAGAACAGCGTGAACCCTGTATGGAATGAGG
GATTTGAATGGGACCTCAAGGGCATCCCCCTGGACCAGGGCTCTGAGCTTCATGTGGTGGTCAAAGACCA
TGAGACGATGGGGAGGAACAGGTTCCTGGGGGAAGCCAAGGTCCCACTCCGAGAGGTCCTCGCCACCCCT
AGTCTGTCCGCCAGCTTCAATGCCCCCCTGCTGGACACCAAGAAGCAGCCCACAGGGGCCTCGCTGGTCC
TGCAGGTGTCCTACACACCGCTGCCTGGAGCTGTGCCCCTGTTCCCGCCCCCTACTCCTCTGGAGCCCTC
CCCGACTCTGCCTGACCTGGATGTAGTGGCAGACACAGGAGGAGAGGAAGACACA
