>Addgene plasmid #60217 | Human-Dysferlin-v1 | addgene partial sequence | sequence record 98736 | M13-Rev 5'-CAGGAAACAGCTATGACC-3'
AATAATGATTTTATTTTGACTGATAGTGACCTGTTCGTTGCAACAAATTGATAAGCAATGCTTTCTTATA
ATGCCAACTTTGTACAAGAAAGCTGGGTGCGGCCGCTTATAACCTAGGTTAATTAACATATGCTCAGCTG
AAGGGCTTCACCAGCTTCATGGCAGCATAGTTCGGGAAGGCGTAGATGAAGATGGCCAGGAACAGCAGCA
GGATGAAGAGGATGATGAAGAGGATGATGGCCCACCGGAAACGCCGCCACAGGATGAACTTCATGGTCTT
GTATGGGGAGGTAAACCACAGGAAGGAGGTGTCGGGGCGCCTTGGGTCCTCAAGCTTAGGGTTCATGTTG
GGCTCATCCCGGCCCTGGCCAGCAGGCCGCTCCTCATGCTCACTCTCTGCTACAATCTCCAAGGTCATTT
CCAGCTTGCCCGCCAGTATTTTCTTCTCACCCTCTTCTGCTACACAGGGCCACCAGCCCTTCACTGTTTT
CTGCTCAAAAAGGGACACAAACCATTCTGGGTGGAAAGCATCATCCAGCTGGTCCAAGGAGCACTTCTTG
GCTGTCTTGGCTGGCTTGGGCATGCGGTTGAGATCGAGCTGCAGGGAGCCCAGAAAATCATCAAAGGAGA
ACTTGTCATTGTCCCAGATCTGGAACACCACTCGTGCTGGGATTTTGCTCTCAGTCTTGTCCAGCCTCCA
GAAGGCATCCTTCTTGGCAATGGTACAGACTTGCTCAGCTGGCAGGTAGTCGAAGGGGAAAATGAACCTC
CAGTTGAAGTTGCCTTCACCTC
